Addgene plasmid #84399: TOPO-BC5
Purpose: Encodes illumina barcodes for allele frequency sequencing (FREQ-Seq-Squared)
Depositing lab: J.J. Emerson. Depositing organization: University of California, Irvine. Publication: FREQ-Seq2: a method for precise high-throughput combinatorial quantification of allele frequencies. Zhao R, Lukacsovich T, Gaut R, Emerson JJ. G3 (Bethesda). 2023 Sep 30;13(10):jkad162. doi: 10.1093/g3journal/jkad162. PubMed 37494033.
Backbone
  Vector backbone: pCRII-TOPO
  Backbone manufacturer: Thermo Fisher Scientific
  Vector type: Barcoding plasmids
Growth in bacteria
  Bacterial resistance: Ampicillin, 100 μg/mL
  Growth temperature: 37°C
  Growth strain: DH5alpha
  Copy number: High Copy
Gene/Insert
  Gene/Insert name: BC5
  Species: Synthetic
  Insert size (bp): 86
  Promoter: SP6/T7
  Cloning method: TOPO Cloning
  Sequencing primers: 5′ T7; 3′ SP6
Terms and licenses: Academic/Nonprofit Terms; Industry Terms: Not Available to Industry
Depositor comments: This plasmid is part of the FREQ-Seq-Squared kit. See Addgene's kit collection page for more details: https://www.addgene.org/kits/
How to cite: TOPO-BC5 was a gift from J.J. Emerson (Addgene plasmid # 84399 ; http://n2t.net/addgene:84399 ; RRID:Addgene_84399)
