[The description below was written by a language model from this plasmid's Addgene catalogue record and pLannotate feature annotations shown in this document.]
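Description:
TOPO-BC5 is a small bacterial cloning plasmid (about 4.1 kb) built on the commercial pCRII-TOPO backbone. It serves as a storage and template vector for one of the synthetic barcode elements in the FREQ-Seq-Squared kit. It is maintained at high copy in E. coli through a ColE1/pUC-type origin and is catalogued for ampicillin selection via the β-lactamase gene. The feature table also shows an intact neo (kanamycin/neomycin phosphotransferase) coding sequence preceded by a Tn5-derived fragment, so a second selectable marker is carried by the backbone. An f1 origin is present as well, which in principle allows single-stranded DNA production with helper phage.

The payload is BC5, an 86 bp synthetic insert introduced by TOPO cloning and described as encoding Illumina barcodes for allele frequency sequencing. The insert itself is not annotated in the feature table. Its position can be inferred as the unannotated interval between the opposing SP6 and T7 phage promoters, which flank the cloning site and also provide the standard sequencing primer sites. This region sits downstream of the CAP binding site, lac promoter and lac operator, within the lacZα reading frame, the arrangement normally used for blue/white screening of insertions. Only a fragment of lacZα is detected, along with a residual lacI fragment.

The insert is not meant to be expressed. Instead, the plasmid acts as a renewable source of a defined barcode sequence, one of a set used in combination to tag amplicon libraries so that allele frequencies can be quantified across many pooled samples by Illumina sequencing. The record does not give the barcode's internal layout or say how it is incorporated into libraries.
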