Features (pLannotate 1.2.2; 13 found; start..end, strand, type, name):
      2..94      +  CDS            lacI (fragment): lac repressor; lacI; The lac repressor binds to the lac operator to inhibit transcription in E. coli. This inhibition can be relieved by adding lactose or isopropyl-β-D-thiogalactopyranoside (IPTG).
    107..128     +  protein_bind   CAP binding site: CAP binding activates transcription in the presence of cAMP. E. coli catabolite activator protein
    143..173     +  promoter       lac promoter: promoter for the E. coli lac operon
    181..197     +  protein_bind   lac operator: The lac repressor binds to the lac operator to inhibit transcription in E. coli. This inhibition can be relieved by adding lactose or isopropyl-β-D-thiogalactopyranoside (IPTG). lac repressor encoded by lacI
    239..257     +  promoter       SP6 promoter: promoter for bacteriophage SP6 RNA polymerase
    493..511     -  promoter       T7 promoter: promoter for bacteriophage T7 RNA polymerase
    514..671     +  CDS            lacZα (fragment): LacZα fragment of β-galactosidase; lacZ fragment
    675..1103    +  rep_origin     f1 ori (sequence partly withheld): f1 bacteriophage origin of replication; arrow indicates direction of (+) strand synthesis
   1116..1415    +  CDS            tnpA (fragment): TN5P_ECOLX - Also known as tnp. Experimental evidence at protein level: Swiss-Prot protein existence level 1. Mediates transposition of transposon Tn5 by a 'cut and paste' mechanism. First, the monomeric transposase binds the 19 bp inverted DNA repeats flanking the transposon. Then, dimerization of the DNA- bound transposase creates a synaptic DNA complex. After nicking of the first DNA strand, excision of the transposon proceeds through a series of intermediates. The transposase then mediates the insertion of the transposon at a new site by strand transfer. The activity of the wild- type tran
   1447..2238    +  CDS            neo: KKA2_KLEPN - Also known as kan, nptII. Experimental evidence at protein level: Swiss-Prot protein existence level 1. Resistance to kanamycin, neomycin, paromomycin, ribostamycin, butirosin and gentamicin B. From Klebsiella pneumoniae.
   2242..2258    +  promoter       AmpR promoter (fragment): bla
   2259..3119    +  CDS            AmpR: β-lactamase; bla; confers resistance to ampicillin, carbenicillin, and related antibiotics
   3290..3878    +  rep_origin     ori: high-copy-number ColE1/pMB1/pBR322/pUC origin of replication
>Addgene plasmid #84399 | TOPO-BC5 | addgene full sequence | sequence record 163315 | Addgene assembled sequence
AGCGCCCAATACGCAAACCGCCTCTCCCCGCGCGTTGGCCGATTCATTAATGCAGCTGGCACGACAGGTT
TCCCGACTGGAAAGCGGGCAGTGAGCGCAACGCAATTAATGTGAGTTAGCTCACTCATTAGGCACCCCAG
GCTTTACACTTTATGCTTCCGGCTCGTATGTTGTGTGGAATTGTGAGCGGATAACAATTTCACACAGGAA
ACAGCTATGACCATGATTACGCCAAGCTATTTAGGTGACACTATAGAATACTCAAGCTATGCATCAAGCT
TGGTACCGAGCTCGGATCCACTAGTAACGGCCGCCAGTGTGCTGGAATTCGCCCTTGTAAGCAGTGGGTT
CTCTAGTGAGATAGATCGGAAGAGCGGTTCAGCAGGAATGCCGAGACCGATCTCGTATGCCGTCTTCTGC
TTAAGGGCGAATTCTGCAGATATCCATCACACTGGCGGCCGCTCGAGCATGCATCTAGAGGGCCCAATTC
GCCCTATAGTGAGTCGTATTACAATTCACTGGCCGTCGTTTTACAACGTCGTGACTGGGAAAACCCTGGC
GTTACCCAACTTAATCGCCTTGCAGCACATCCCCCTTTCGCCAGCTGGCGTAATAGCGAAGAGGCCCGCA
CCGATCGCCCTTCCCAACAGTTGCGCAGCCTGAATGGCGAATGG
[124 nt withheld, positions 675-798]
C
[91 nt withheld, positions 800-890]
A
[49 nt withheld, positions 892-940]
CCTTTGACGTTGGAGTCCACGTTCTTT
[37 nt withheld, positions 968-1004]
ACCCTATCTCGGTCTATTCTTTTGATTTATAAGGGATTTTGCCGATTTCGGCCTATTGGTTAAAAAATGA
GCTGATTTAACAAAAATTTAACGCGAATTTTAACAAAATTCAGGGCGCAAGGGCTGCTAAAGGAAGCGGA
ACACGTAGAAAGCCAGTCCGCAGAAACGGTGCTGACCCCGGATGAATGTCAGCTACTGGGCTATCTGGAC
AAGGGAAAACGCAAGCGCAAAGAGAAAGCAGGTAGCTTGCAGTGGGCTTACATGGCGATAGCTAGACTGG
GCGGTTTTATGGACAGCAAGCGAACCGGAATTGCCAGCTGGGGCGCCCTCTGGTAAGGTTGGGAAGCCCT
GCAAAGTAAACTGGATGGCTTTCTTGCCGCCAAGGATCTGATGGCGCAGGGGATCAAGATCTGATCAAGA
GACAGGATGAGGATCGTTTCGCATGATTGAACAAGATGGATTGCACGCAGGTTCTCCGGCCGCTTGGGTG
GAGAGGCTATTCGGCTATGACTGGGCACAACAGACAATCGGCTGCTCTGATGCCGCCGTGTTCCGGCTGT
CAGCGCAGGGGCGCCCGGTTCTTTTTGTCAAGACCGACCTGTCCGGTGCCCTGAATGAACTGCAGGACGA
GGCAGCGCGGCTATCGTGGCTGGCCACGACGGGCGTTCCTTGCGCAGCTGTGCTCGACGTTGTCACTGAA
GCGGGAAGGGACTGGCTGCTATTGGGCGAAGTGCCGGGGCAGGATCTCCTGTCATCCCACCTTGCTCCTG
CCGAGAAAGTATCCATCATGGCTGATGCAATGCGGCGGCTGCATACGCTTGATCCGGCTACCTGCCCATT
CGACCACCAAGCGAAACATCGCATCGAGCGAGCACGTACTCGGATGGAAGCCGGTCTTGTCGATCAGGAT
GATCTGGACGAAGAGCATCAGGGGCTCGCGCCAGCCGAACTGTTCGCCAGGCTCAAGGCGCGCATGCCCG
ACGGCGAGGATCTCGTCGTGACCCATGGCGATGCCTGCTTGCCGAATATCATGGTGGAAAATGGCCGCTT
TTCTGGATTCATCGACTGTGGCCGGCTGGGTGTGGCGGACCGCTATCAGGACATAGCGTTGGCTACCCGT
GATATTGCTGAAGAGCTTGGCGGCGAATGGGCTGACCGCTTCCTCGTGCTTTACGGTATCGCCGCTCCCG
ATTCGCAGCGCATCGCCTTCTATCGCCTTCTTGACGAGTTCTTCTGAATTGAAAAAGGAAGAGTATGAGT
ATTCAACATTTCCGTGTCGCCCTTATTCCCTTTTTTGCGGCATTTTGCCTTCCTGTTTTTGCTCACCCAG
AAACGCTGGTGAAAGTAAAAGATGCTGAAGATCAGTTGGGTGCACGAGTGGGTTACATCGAACTGGATCT
CAACAGCGGTAAGATCCTTGAGAGTTTTCGCCCCGAAGAACGTTTTCCAATGATGAGCACTTTTAAAGTT
CTGCTATGTGGCGCGGTATTATCCCGTATTGACGCCGGGCAAGAGCAACTCGGTCGCCGCATACACTATT
CTCAGAATGACTTGGTTGAGTACTCACCAGTCACAGAAAAGCATCTTACGGATGGCATGACAGTAAGAGA
ATTATGCAGTGCTGCCATAACCATGAGTGATAACACTGCGGCCAACTTACTTCTGACAACGATCGGAGGA
CCGAAGGAGCTAACCGCTTTTTTGCACAACATGGGGGATCATGTAACTCGCCTTGATCGTTGGGAACCGG
AGCTGAATGAAGCCATACCAAACGACGAGCGTGACACCACGATGCCTGTAGCAATGGCAACAACGTTGCG
CAAACTATTAACTGGCGAACTACTTACTCTAGCTTCCCGGCAACAATTAATAGACTGGATGGAGGCGGAT
AAAGTTGCAGGACCACTTCTGCGCTCGGCCCTTCCGGCTGGCTGGTTTATTGCTGATAAATCTGGAGCCG
GTGAGCGTGGGTCTCGCGGTATCATTGCAGCACTGGGGCCAGATGGTAAGCCCTCCCGTATCGTAGTTAT
CTACACGACGGGGAGTCAGGCAACTATGGATGAACGAAATAGACAGATCGCTGAGATAGGTGCCTCACTG
ATTAAGCATTGGTAACTGTCAGACCAAGTTTACTCATATATACTTTAGATTGATTTAAAACTTCATTTTT
AATTTAAAAGGATCTAGGTGAAGATCCTTTTTGATAATCTCATGACCAAAATCCCTTAACGTGAGTTTTC
GTTCCACTGAGCGTCAGACCCCGTAGAAAAGATCAAAGGATCTTCTTGAGATCCTTTTTTTCTGCGCGTA
ATCTGCTGCTTGCAAACAAAAAAACCACCGCTACCAGCGGTGGTTTGTTTGCCGGATCAAGAGCTACCAA
CTCTTTTTCCGAAGGTAACTGGCTTCAGCAGAGCGCAGATACCAAATACTGTTCTTCTAGTGTAGCCGTA
GTTAGGCCACCACTTCAAGAACTCTGTAGCACCGCCTACATACCTCGCTCTGCTAATCCTGTTACCAGTG
GCTGCTGCCAGTGGCGATAAGTCGTGTCTTACCGGGTTGGACTCAAGACGATAGTTACCGGATAAGGCGC
AGCGGTCGGGCTGAACGGGGGGTTCGTGCACACAGCCCAGCTTGGAGCGAACGACCTACACCGAACTGAG
ATACCTACAGCGTGAGCTATGAGAAAGCGCCACGCTTCCCGAAGGGAGAAAGGCGGACAGGTATCCGGTA
AGCGGCAGGGTCGGAACAGGAGAGCGCACGAGGGAGCTTCCAGGGGGAAACGCCTGGTATCTTTATAGTC
CTGTCGGGTTTCGCCACCTCTGACTTGAGCGTCGATTTTTGTGATGCTCGTCAGGGGGGCGGAGCCTATG
GAAAAACGCCAGCAACGCGGCCTTTTTACGGTTCCTGGCCTTTTGCTGGCCTTTTGCTCACATGTTCTTT
CCTGCGTTATCCCCTGATTCTGTGGATAACCGTATTACCGCCTTTGAGTGAGCTGATACCGCTCGCCGCA
GCCGAACGACCGAGCGCAGCGAGTCAGTGAGCGAGGAAGCGGAAG
