>Addgene plasmid #84399 | TOPO-BC5 | depositor partial sequence | sequence record 161005 | Primer and barcode sequence
GTAAGCAGTGGGTTCTCTAGTGAGATAGATCGGAAGAGCGGTTC
