>Addgene plasmid #84399 | TOPO-BC5 | addgene partial sequence | sequence record 163314 | F1ori-R 5'-AGGGAAGAAAGCGAAAGGAG-3'
GC
[67 nt withheld, positions 3-69]
CCATTCGCCATTCAGGCTGCGCAACTGTTGGGAAGGGCGATCGGTGCGGGCCTCTTCGCTATTACGCCAG
CTGGCGAAAGGGGGATGTGCTGCAAGGCGATTAAGTTGGGTAACGCCAGGGTTTTCCCAGTCACGACGTT
GTAAAACGACGGCCAGTGAATTGTAATACGACTCACTATAGGGCGAATTGGGCCCTCTAGATGCATGCTC
GAGCGGCCGCCAGTGTGATGGATATCTGCAGAATTCGCCCTTAAGCAGAAGACGGCATACGAGATCGGTC
TCGGCATTCCTGCTGAACCGCTCTTCCGATCTATCTCACTAGAGAACCCACTGCTTACAAGGGCGAATTC
CAGCACACTGGCGGCCGTTACTAGTGGATCCGAGCTCGGTACCAAGCTTGATGCATAGCTTGAGTATTCT
ATAGTGTCACCTAAATAGCTTGGCGTAATCATGGTCATAGCTGTTTCCTGTGTGAAATTGTTATCCGCTC
ACAATTCCACACAACATACGAGCCGGAAGCATAAAGTGTAAAGCCTGGGGTGCCTAATGAGTGAGCTAAC
TCACATTAATTGCGTTGCGCTCACTGCCCGCTTTCCAGTCGGGAAACCTGTCGTGCCAGCTGCATTAATG
AATCGGCCAACGCGCGGGGAGAGGCGGTTTGCGTATTGGGCGCTCTTCCGCTTCCTCGCTCACTGACTCG
CTGCGCTCG
